Addgene plasmid #19493: pcDNA5/FRT/TO GFP DNAJA3
Depositing lab: Harm Kampinga. Publication: Computational analysis of the human HSPH/HSPA/DNAJ family and cloning of a human HSPH/HSPA/DNAJ expression library. Hageman J, Kampinga HH. Cell Stress Chaperones. 2009 Jan;14(1):1-21. doi: 10.1007/s12192-008-0060-2. Epub 2008 Aug 7. PubMed 18686016.
Backbone
  Vector backbone: pcDNA5/FRT/TO
  Backbone manufacturer: Invitrogen
  Backbone size w/o insert (bp): 5137
  Vector type: Mammalian Expression
  Selectable markers: Hygromycin
Growth in bacteria
  Bacterial resistance: Ampicillin, 100 μg/mL
  Growth temperature: 37°C
  Growth strain: DH5alpha
  Copy number: High Copy
Gene/Insert
  Gene/Insert name: DNAJA3 (alt name: Tid-1, Tid1l)
  Species: H. sapiens (human)
  Insert size (bp): 2168
  Entrez Gene: DNAJA3 (a.k.a. HCA57, TID1, Tid1-L, Tid1-S, hTID-1)
  Tag / fusion protein: GFP (N terminal on insert)
  Cloning method: Restriction Enzyme; 5′ cloning site BamHI (not destroyed); 3′ cloning site NotI (not destroyed)
  Sequencing primers: 5′ LNCX; 3′ BGH-rev
Terms and licenses: Academic/Nonprofit Terms; Industry Terms: Not Available to Industry
Depositor comments: Part of the HSP40 gene family Disclaimer: For cloning the various HSP genes, the Stratagene reference RNA for cDNA synthesis was used and genes were amplified from this mixture that originates from 10 different cell lines from different somatic origin and ultimately coming from 10 different individuals. This strategy was used to maximize the chance for the presence of individual HSP transcripts. Users must be aware that this mixture thus represents 20 complete haploid genomes, meaning that for each individual gene there might be polymorphisms that could potentially have functional consequences. The library was sequence verified only for the presence of the correct gene.
How to cite: pcDNA5/FRT/TO GFP DNAJA3 was a gift from Harm Kampinga (Addgene plasmid # 19493 ; http://n2t.net/addgene:19493 ; RRID:Addgene_19493)
