[The description below was written by a language model from this plasmid's Addgene catalogue record and pLannotate feature annotations shown in this document.]
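Description:
pcDNA5/FRT/TO GFP DNAJA3 is a mammalian expression plasmid built on the Invitrogen pcDNA5/FRT/TO backbone, carrying human DNAJA3 (also called Tid-1/TID1), a member of the HSP40/DNAJ co-chaperone family, fused at its N terminus to EGFP. In the 7,261-nt depositor sequence the EGFP coding region is followed almost immediately by the DNAJA3 open reading frame, inserted between BamHI and NotI sites, and the transcript is terminated by the bovine growth hormone polyadenylation signal. Expression is driven by the CMV immediate-early enhancer and promoter. Just downstream of the promoter lie short matches annotated as tet-operator-containing promoter fragments, which correspond to the tandem tet operator sites of the "TO" design. In cells expressing the Tet repressor, transcription is held off until tetracycline or doxycycline is added, while in cells lacking the repressor the CMV promoter is constitutively active.

The backbone also carries an FRT site placed directly upstream of a hygromycin resistance coding sequence with an SV40 poly(A) signal. No complete promoter is annotated ahead of this gene, consistent with the Flp-In strategy, in which Flp-mediated recombination into a genomic FRT landing site supplies the elements needed for hygromycin resistance. This allows selection of isogenic, single-copy stable lines. In bacteria the plasmid is maintained at high copy through a ColE1/pUC-type origin with ampicillin selection.

The construct belongs to a human HSPH/HSPA/DNAJ chaperone expression library. The depositor notes that inserts were amplified from pooled RNA of ten cell lines and verified only for gene identity, so polymorphisms with possible functional consequences may be present.
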