Features (pLannotate 1.2.2; 22 found; start..end, strand, type, name):
     12..728     +  CDS            EGFP: EGFP is a basic (constitutively fluorescent) green fluorescent protein published in 1996, derived from Aequorea victoria. It is reported to be a rapidly-maturing weak dimer with moderate acid sensitivity.
    738..2177    +  CDS            DNAJA3: DNJA3_HUMAN - Also known as HCA57, TID1. Experimental evidence at protein level: Swiss-Prot protein existence level 1. Modulates apoptotic signal transduction or effector structures within the mitochondrial matrix. Affect cytochrome C release from the mitochondria and caspase 3 activation, but not caspase 8 activation. Isoform 1 increases apoptosis triggered by both TNF and the DNA-damaging agent mytomycin C; in sharp contrast, isoform 2 suppresses apoptosis. Can modulate IFN-gamma-mediated transcriptional activity. Isoform 2 may play a role in neuromuscular junction development as an effector
   2241..2465    +  polyA_signal   bGH poly(A) signal: bovine growth hormone polyadenylation signal
   2469..2490    +  promoter       SV40 promoter (fragment): SV40 enhancer and early promoter
   2511..2744    +  rep_origin     f1 ori (fragment) (sequence partly withheld): f1 bacteriophage origin of replication; arrow indicates direction of (+) strand synthesis
   2749..2796    +  protein_bind   FRT: FLP-mediated recombination occurs in the 8-bp core sequence TCTAGAAA (Turan and Bode, 2011). FLP recombinase from the Saccharomyces cerevisiae 2μ plasmid
   2804..3826    +  CDS            HygR: aminoglycoside phosphotransferase from E. coli; aph(4)-Ia; confers resistance to hygromycin
   3836..3961    +  CDS            ble (fragment): BLE_KLEPN - Experimental evidence at protein level: Swiss-Prot protein existence level 1. Binding protein with a strong affinity to the bleomycin family of antibiotics. Binds to CL990; an antimitotic-antibiotic compound. From Klebsiella pneumoniae.
   3956..4077    +  polyA_signal   SV40 poly(A) signal: SV40 polyadenylation signal
   4150..4166    -  protein_bind   lac operator: The lac repressor binds to the lac operator to inhibit transcription in E. coli. This inhibition can be relieved by adding lactose or isopropyl-β-D-thiogalactopyranoside (IPTG). lac repressor encoded by lacI
   4174..4204    -  promoter       lac promoter: promoter for the E. coli lac operon
   4219..4240    -  protein_bind   CAP binding site: CAP binding activates transcription in the presence of cAMP. E. coli catabolite activator protein
   4253..4345    -  CDS            lacI (fragment): lac repressor; lacI; The lac repressor binds to the lac operator to inhibit transcription in E. coli. This inhibition can be relieved by adding lactose or isopropyl-β-D-thiogalactopyranoside (IPTG).
   4528..5116    -  rep_origin     ori: high-copy-number ColE1/pMB1/pBR322/pUC origin of replication
   5287..6147    -  CDS            AmpR: β-lactamase; bla; confers resistance to ampicillin, carbenicillin, and related antibiotics
   6148..6252    -  promoter       AmpR promoter: bla
   6311..6363    -  misc_feature   bom (fragment): basis of mobility region from pBR322
   6518..6897    +  enhancer       CMV enhancer: human cytomegalovirus immediate early enhancer
   6898..7101    +  promoter       CMV promoter: human cytomegalovirus (CMV) immediate early promoter
   7103..7122    +  promoter       PLtetO-1 promoter (fragment): modified phage lambda PL promoter with tet operator sites (Lutz and Bujard, 1997)
   7124..7143    +  promoter       PLtetO-1 promoter (fragment): modified phage lambda PL promoter with tet operator sites (Lutz and Bujard, 1997)
   7151..7184    +  promoter       TRE3GV promoter (fragment): 3rd-generation Tet-responsive promoter that can be activated by binding of Tet-On® 3G, optimized for retroviral and lentiviral vectors
>Addgene plasmid #19493 | pcDNA5/FRT/TO GFP DNAJA3 | depositor full sequence | sequence record 9129 | Author sequence
AGCTTGCCACCATGGTGAGCAAGGGCGAGGAGCTGTTCACCGGGGTGGTGCCCATCCTGGTCGAGCTGGA
CGGCGACGTAAACGGCCACAAGTTCAGCGTGTCCGGCGAGGGCGAGGGCGATGCCACCTACGGCAAGCTG
ACCCTGAAGTTCATCTGCACCACCGGCAAGCTGCCCGTGCCCTGGCCCACCCTCGTGACCACCCTGACCT
ACGGCGTGCAGTGCTTCAGCCGCTACCCCGACCACATGAAGCAGCACGACTTCTTCAAGTCCGCCATGCC
CGAAGGCTACGTCCAGGAGCGCACCATCTTCTTCAAGGACGACGGCAACTACAAGACCCGCGCCGAGGTG
AAGTTCGAGGGCGACACCCTGGTGAACCGCATCGAGCTGAAGGGCATCGACTTCAAGGAGGACGGCAACA
TCCTGGGGCACAAGCTGGAGTACAACTACAACAGCCACAACGTCTATATCATGGCCGACAAGCAGAAGAA
CGGCATCAAGGTGAACTTCAAGATCCGCCACAACATCGAGGACGGCAGCGTGCAGCTCGCCGACCACTAC
CAGCAGAACACCCCCATCGGCGACGGCCCCGTGCTGCTGCCCGACAACCACTACCTGAGCACCCAGTCCG
CCCTGAGCAAAGACCCCAACGAGAAGCGCGATCACATGGTCCTGCTGGAGTTCGTGACCGCCGCCGGGAT
CACTCTCGGCATGGACGAGCTGTACAAGGGATCCACCATGGCTGCGCGGTGCTCCACACGCTGGTTGCTG
GTGGTTGTGGGGACCCCGCGGCTGCCGGCTATATCGGGTAGAGGGGCCCGGCCGCCCAGGGAGGGCGTGG
TGGGGGCATGGCTGAGCCGCAAGCTGAGCGTCCCCGCCTTTGCGTCTTCCCTGACCTCTTGCGGCCCCCG
AGCGCTGCTGACATTGAGACCTGGTGTCAGCCTCACAGGAACAAAACATTACCCTTTCATTTGTACTGCC
TCCTTCCACACGAGTGCCCCTTTGGCCAAAGAAGATTATTATCAGATATTAGGAGTGCCTCGAAATGCCA
GCCAGAAAGAGATCAAGAAAGCCTATTATCAGCTTGCCAAGAAGTATCACCCTGACACAAATAAGGATGA
TCCCAAAGCCAAGGAGAAGTTCTCCCAGCTGGCAGAAGCCTATGAGGTTTTGAGTGATGAGGTGAAGAGG
AAGCAGTACGATGCCTACGGCTCTGCAGGCTTCGATCCTGGGGCCAGCGGCTCCCAGCATAGCTACTGGA
AGGGAGGCCCCACTGTGGACCCCGAGGAGCTGTTCAGGAAGATCTTTGGCGAGTTCTCATCCTCTTCATT
TGGAGATTTCCAGACCGTGTTTGATCAGCCTCAGGAATACTTCATGGAGTTGACATTCAATCAAGCTGCA
AAGGGGGTCAACAAGGAGTTCACCGTGAACATCATGGACACGTGTGAGCGCTGCAACGGCAAGGGGAACG
AGCCCGGCACCAAGGTGCAGCATTGCCACTACTGTGGCGGCTCCGGCATGGAAACCATCAACACAGGCCC
TTTTGTGATGCGTTCCACGTGTAGGAGATGTGGTGGCCGCGGCTCCATCATCATATCGCCCTGTGTGGTC
TGCAGGGGAGCAGGACAAGCCAAGCAGAAAAAGCGAGTGATGATCCCTGTGCCTGCAGGAGTCGAGGATG
GCCAGACCGTGAGGATGCCTGTGGGAAAAAGGGAAATTTTCATTACGTTCAGGGTGCAGAAAAGCCCTGT
GTTCCGGAGGGACGGCGCAGACATCCACTCCGACCTCTTTATTTCTATAGCTCAGGCTCTTCTTGGGGGA
ACAGCCAGAGCCCAGGGCCTGTACGAGACGATCAACGTGACGATCCCCCCTGGGACTCAGACAGACCAGA
AGATTCGGATGGGTGGGAAAGGCATCCCCCGGATTAACAGCTACGGCTACGGAGACCACTACATCCACAT
CAAGATACGAGTTCCAAAGAGGCTAACGAGCCGGCAGCAGAGCCTGATCCTGAGCTACGCCGAGGACGAG
ACAGATGTGGAGGGGACGGTGAACGGCGTCACCCTCACCAGCTCTGGTGGCAGCACCATGGATAGCTCCG
CAGGAAGCAAGGCTAGGCGTGAGGCTGGGGAGGACGAGGAGGGATTCCTTTCCAAACTTAAGAAAATGTT
TACCTCATGATATCCCAGCCGCGGCCGCTCGAGTCTAGAGGGCCCGTTTAAACCCGCTGATCAGCCTCGA
CTGTGCCTTCTAGTTGCCAGCCATCTGTTGTTTGCCCCTCCCCCGTGCCTTCCTTGACCCTGGAAGGTGC
CACTCCCACTGTCCTTTCCTAATAAAATGAGGAAATTGCATCGCATTGTCTGAGTAGGTGTCATTCTATT
CTGGGGGGTGGGGTGGGGCAGGACAGCAAGGGGGAGGATTGGGAAGACAATAGCAGGCATGCTGGGGATG
CGGTGGGCTCTATGGCTTCTGAGGCGGAAAGAACCAGCTGGGGCTCTAGGGGGTATCCCC
[124 nt withheld, positions 2511-2634]
C
[91 nt withheld, positions 2636-2726]
AGGGTGATGGTTCACGTACCTAGAAGTTCCTATTCCGAAGTTCCTATTCTCTAGAAAGTATAGGAACTTC
CTTGGCCAAAAAGCCTGAACTCACCGCGACGTCTGTCGAGAAGTTTCTGATCGAAAAGTTCGACAGCGTC
TCCGACCTGATGCAGCTCTCGGAGGGCGAAGAATCTCGTGCTTTCAGCTTCGATGTAGGAGGGCGTGGAT
ATGTCCTGCGGGTAAATAGCTGCGCCGATGGTTTCTACAAAGATCGTTATGTTTATCGGCACTTTGCATC
GGCCGCGCTCCCGATTCCGGAAGTGCTTGACATTGGGGAATTCAGCGAGAGCCTGACCTATTGCATCTCC
CGCCGTGCACAGGGTGTCACGTTGCAAGACCTGCCTGAAACCGAACTGCCCGCTGTTCTGCAGCCGGTCG
CGGAGGCCATGGATGCGATCGCTGCGGCCGATCTTAGCCAGACGAGCGGGTTCGGCCCATTCGGACCGCA
AGGAATCGGTCAATACACTACATGGCGTGATTTCATATGCGCGATTGCTGATCCCCATGTGTATCACTGG
CAAACTGTGATGGACGACACCGTCAGTGCGTCCGTCGCGCAGGCTCTCGATGAGCTGATGCTTTGGGCCG
AGGACTGCCCCGAAGTCCGGCACCTCGTGCACGCGGATTTCGGCTCCAACAATGTCCTGACGGACAATGG
CCGCATAACAGCGGTCATTGACTGGAGCGAGGCGATGTTCGGGGATTCCCAATACGAGGTCGCCAACATC
TTCTTCTGGAGGCCGTGGTTGGCTTGTATGGAGCAGCAGACGCGCTACTTCGAGCGGAGGCATCCGGAGC
TTGCAGGATCGCCGCGGCTCCGGGCGTATATGCTCCGCATTGGTCTTGACCAACTCTATCAGAGCTTGGT
TGACGGCAATTTCGATGATGCAGCTTGGGCGCAGGGTCGATGCGACGCAATCGTCCGATCCGGAGCCGGG
ACTGTCGGGCGTACACAAATCGCCCGCAGAAGCGCGGCCGTCTGGACCGATGGCTGTGTAGAAGTACTCG
CCGATAGTGGAAACCGACGCCCCAGCACTCGTCCGAGGGCAAAGGAATAGCACGTACTACGAGATTTCGA
TTCCACCGCCGCCTTCTATGAAAGGTTGGGCTTCGGAATCGTTTTCCGGGACGCCGGCTGGATGATCCTC
CAGCGCGGGGATCTCATGCTGGAGTTCTTCGCCCACCCCAACTTGTTTATTGCAGCTTATAATGGTTACA
AATAAAGCAATAGCATCACAAATTTCACAAATAAAGCATTTTTTTCACTGCATTCTAGTTGTGGTTTGTC
CAAACTCATCAATGTATCTTATCATGTCTGTATACCGTCGACCTCTAGCTAGAGCTTGGCGTAATCATGG
TCATAGCTGTTTCCTGTGTGAAATTGTTATCCGCTCACAATTCCACACAACATACGAGCCGGAAGCATAA
AGTGTAAAGCCTGGGGTGCCTAATGAGTGAGCTAACTCACATTAATTGCGTTGCGCTCACTGCCCGCTTT
CCAGTCGGGAAACCTGTCGTGCCAGCTGCATTAATGAATCGGCCAACGCGCGGGGAGAGGCGGTTTGCGT
ATTGGGCGCTCTTCCGCTTCCTCGCTCACTGACTCGCTGCGCTCGGTCGTTCGGCTGCGGCGAGCGGTAT
CAGCTCACTCAAAGGCGGTAATACGGTTATCCACAGAATCAGGGGATAACGCAGGAAAGAACATGTGAGC
AAAAGGCCAGCAAAAGGCCAGGAACCGTAAAAAGGCCGCGTTGCTGGCGTTTTTCCATAGGCTCCGCCCC
CCTGACGAGCATCACAAAAATCGACGCTCAAGTCAGAGGTGGCGAAACCCGACAGGACTATAAAGATACC
AGGCGTTTCCCCCTGGAAGCTCCCTCGTGCGCTCTCCTGTTCCGACCCTGCCGCTTACCGGATACCTGTC
CGCCTTTCTCCCTTCGGGAAGCGTGGCGCTTTCTCATAGCTCACGCTGTAGGTATCTCAGTTCGGTGTAG
GTCGTTCGCTCCAAGCTGGGCTGTGTGCACGAACCCCCCGTTCAGCCCGACCGCTGCGCCTTATCCGGTA
ACTATCGTCTTGAGTCCAACCCGGTAAGACACGACTTATCGCCACTGGCAGCAGCCACTGGTAACAGGAT
TAGCAGAGCGAGGTATGTAGGCGGTGCTACAGAGTTCTTGAAGTGGTGGCCTAACTACGGCTACACTAGA
AGAACAGTATTTGGTATCTGCGCTCTGCTGAAGCCAGTTACCTTCGGAAAAAGAGTTGGTAGCTCTTGAT
CCGGCAAACAAACCACCGCTGGTAGCGGTGGTTTTTTTGTTTGCAAGCAGCAGATTACGCGCAGAAAAAA
AGGATCTCAAGAAGATCCTTTGATCTTTTCTACGGGGTCTGACGCTCAGTGGAACGAAAACTCACGTTAA
GGGATTTTGGTCATGAGATTATCAAAAAGGATCTTCACCTAGATCCTTTTAAATTAAAAATGAAGTTTTA
AATCAATCTAAAGTATATATGAGTAAACTTGGTCTGACAGTTACCAATGCTTAATCAGTGAGGCACCTAT
CTCAGCGATCTGTCTATTTCGTTCATCCATAGTTGCCTGACTCCCCGTCGTGTAGATAACTACGATACGG
GAGGGCTTACCATCTGGCCCCAGTGCTGCAATGATACCGCGAGACCCACGCTCACCGGCTCCAGATTTAT
CAGCAATAAACCAGCCAGCCGGAAGGGCCGAGCGCAGAAGTGGTCCTGCAACTTTATCCGCCTCCATCCA
GTCTATTAATTGTTGCCGGGAAGCTAGAGTAAGTAGTTCGCCAGTTAATAGTTTGCGCAACGTTGTTGCC
ATTGCTACAGGCATCGTGGTGTCACGCTCGTCGTTTGGTATGGCTTCATTCAGCTCCGGTTCCCAACGAT
CAAGGCGAGTTACATGATCCCCCATGTTGTGCAAAAAAGCGGTTAGCTCCTTCGGTCCTCCGATCGTTGT
CAGAAGTAAGTTGGCCGCAGTGTTATCACTCATGGTTATGGCAGCACTGCATAATTCTCTTACTGTCATG
CCATCCGTAAGATGCTTTTCTGTGACTGGTGAGTACTCAACCAAGTCATTCTGAGAATAGTGTATGCGGC
GACCGAGTTGCTCTTGCCCGGCGTCAATACGGGATAATACCGCGCCACATAGCAGAACTTTAAAAGTGCT
CATCATTGGAAAACGTTCTTCGGGGCGAAAACTCTCAAGGATCTTACCGCTGTTGAGATCCAGTTCGATG
TAACCCACTCGTGCACCCAACTGATCTTCAGCATCTTTTACTTTCACCAGCGTTTCTGGGTGAGCAAAAA
CAGGAAGGCAAAATGCCGCAAAAAAGGGAATAAGGGCGACACGGAAATGTTGAATACTCATACTCTTCCT
TTTTCAATATTATTGAAGCATTTATCAGGGTTATTGTCTCATGAGCGGATACATATTTGAATGTATTTAG
AAAAATAAACAAATAGGGGTTCCGCGCACATTTCCCCGAAAAGTGCCACCTGACGTCGACGGATCGGGAG
ATCTCCCGATCCCCTATGGTGCACTCTCAGTACAATCTGCTCTGATGCCGCATAGTTAAGCCAGTATCTG
CTCCCTGCTTGTGTGTTGGAGGTCGCTGAGTAGTGCGCGAGCAAAATTTAAGCTACAACAAGGCAAGGCT
TGACCGACAATTGCATGAAGAATCTGCTTAGGGTTAGGCGTTTTGCGCTGCTTCGCGATGTACGGGCCAG
ATATACGCGTTGACATTGATTATTGACTAGTTATTAATAGTAATCAATTACGGGGTCATTAGTTCATAGC
CCATATATGGAGTTCCGCGTTACATAACTTACGGTAAATGGCCCGCCTGGCTGACCGCCCAACGACCCCC
GCCCATTGACGTCAATAATGACGTATGTTCCCATAGTAACGCCAATAGGGACTTTCCATTGACGTCAATG
GGTGGAGTATTTACGGTAAACTGCCCACTTGGCAGTACATCAAGTGTATCATATGCCAAGTACGCCCCCT
ATTGACGTCAATGACGGTAAATGGCCCGCCTGGCATTATGCCCAGTACATGACCTTATGGGACTTTCCTA
CTTGGCAGTACATCTACGTATTAGTCATCGCTATTACCATGGTGATGCGGTTTTGGCAGTACATCAATGG
GCGTGGATAGCGGTTTGACTCACGGGGATTTCCAAGTCTCCACCCCATTGACGTCAATGGGAGTTTGTTT
TGGCACCAAAATCAACGGGACTTTCCAAAATGTCGTAACAACTCCGCCCCATTGACGCAAATGGGCGGTA
GGCGTGTACGGTGGGAGGTCTATATAAGCAGAGCTCTCCCTATCAGTGATAGAGATCTCCCTATCAGTGA
TAGAGATCGTCGACGAGCTCGTTTAGTGAACCGTCAGATCGCCTGGAGACGCCATCCACGCTGTTTTGAC
CTCCATAGAAGACACCGGGACCGATCCAGCCTCCGGACTCTAGCGTTTAAACTTA
