>Addgene plasmid #19493 | pcDNA5/FRT/TO GFP DNAJA3 | addgene partial sequence | sequence record 25270 | 19493 with EGFP-C
CTCGGCNTGGACGAGCTGTACAAGGGATCCACCATGGCTGCGCGGTGCTCCACACGCTGGTTGCTGGTGG
TTGTGGGGACCCCGCGGCTGCCGGCTATATCGGGTAGAGGGGCCCGGCCGCCCAGGGAGGGCGTGGTGGG
GGCATGGCTGAGCCGCAAGCTGAGCGTCCCCGCCTTTGCGTCTTCCCTGACCTCTTGCGGCCCCCGAGCG
CTGCTGACATTGAGACCTGGTGTCAGCCTTACAGGAACAAAACATAACCCTTTCATTTGTACTGCCTCCT
TCCACACGAGTGCCCCTTTGGCCAAAGAAGATTATTATCAGATATTAGGAGTGCCTCGAAATGCCAGCCA
GAAAGAGATCAAGAAAGCCTATTATCAGCTTGCCAAGAAGTATCACCCTGACACAAATAAGGATGATCCC
AAAGCCAAGGAGAAGTTCTCCCAGCTGGCAGAAGCCTATGAGGTTTTGAGTGATGAGGTGAAGAGGAAGC
AGTACGATGCCTACGGCTCTGCAGGCTTCGATCCTGGGGCCAGCGGCTCCCAGCATAGCTACTGGAAGGG
AGGCCCCACTGTGGACCCCGAGGAGCTGTTCAGGAAGATCTTTGGCGAGCTCTCATCCTCTTCATNNNNN
NNNTNNCNNNNNNGTGTTTGANNNANNNNNNNGAATACTTCATGGAGTTGACATTCANTCAAGCTGCAAA
NGGGGGTCAACAA
